>Addgene plasmid #81422 | pDONR223_CNBD1_p.F343C | addgene full sequence | sequence record 168102 | Addgene NGS Result
GGCAGTTCCCTACTCTCGCGTTAACGCTAGCATGGATGTTTTCCCAGTCACGACGTTGTAAAACGACGGC
CAGTCTTAAGCTCGGGCCCCAAATAATGATTTTATTTTGACTGATAGTGACCTGTTCGTTGCAACAAATT
GATGAGCAATGCTTTTTTATAATGCCAACTTTGTACAAAAAAGTTGGCACCATGCCGATGTCTTCTCTTC
CAGCAGCTATTTTGTCTCACATGACAGCTATTAACAATGTGCCTCCTCCTCCACTTCACAGTATACCAAA
CTTGAAAAAGTCTAAGCACATTAATTATGGCCAGTTGAATGCATTATGCCACATTAGAGGACAACACAGC
CGGAGTATGAGCAATATCTTATCAGCTCACGATACATTTATGAAGCAATATCCTAAAGTATTCCTGCACC
AAAAACCCAGACTTCCTAAACTTTTCAAACAGGAGGAACAAAGGGAACTCAATGAAGGCAAAGAGGAAAG
TCAACATCAACAACCTGATGATTCTAACAATATAGCTGTCCATGTTCAGAGAGCACATGGTGGCCATATT
TTATATAGACCAAAAAGAGCCACAGAGAAATTTGAAGAATTCCTAGCTATCTTAAAGAAATTGCCCATTC
ACAGGACGCCATATGAACACAAAACTGTGTGGAAGTTCCTGAAAACAATTCCAGATTTAACCTTTCAGCT
AAATGATAAGCATCTGAAAACACTTAGTAAGACTGTCTTTTCCGAAACCTGGTTGAAAGGCAGCACAGTG
GTTGCAAATGATGGATTTTATGTAATACTGAAAGGCCTAGCTCGACCTCAAACAAACGTGTATAAAAATC
TGATTGAAGGAAGTGATTCACCAGACTCGTTCATATCTCAGAGTTTCCACAGCTTCATTTGGAGTGAAGA
ATTCAAAAACTCTACACTTGCTGAGATGTACCTACCTTCATATGACTCAATGCTTAGCAAATGGAGTACC
TTTGGGACTCTGGAAGTTATGCCTCAGAATGAATCGGAAACACAGATGTTCTCGGTGGTGACAGAAGACG
ATTGTGAAATTCTTAAAATCCCAGCAAAGGGATATGCAAAGATAAAGGAGGAAAAAATAAAACTTGAAAA
TATGCAAAAGTTGAAATTAATCCGTATGTGTCCTTATTATGAGGAATGGCCTACTTTATCCATATATGAG
CTAATTGCACTCCTTAAATGGAAAAAATGTCCTCCAGGTCATGTGATAGTGGAAAGTGGAAATATAATTT
CTTTTGTGGGTTATATTAACTCTGGATGCTGTAACATTTATAGAAGTATTATAGGATTTGTGAAACTACG
ATCAAATAAAGTGAAAAGATCTCAAAAACTTGTTTATATGGGGAAACTTAAGGAGAAGGAGTCCTTTGGT
GAGATTAGCGTCCTTCTTCAAGTTCCTTTCACGTGCACAATCATTACCAAAAAAGAAGTTGAGATGGCAA
TCATTGAAGATAAGGACCTATTTGTGGCCTGATTGCCAACTTTCTTGTACAAAGTTGGCATTATAAGAAA
GCATTGCTTATCAATTTGTTGCAACGAACAGGTCACTATCAGTCAAAATAAAATCATTATTTGCCATCCA
GCTGATATCCCCTATAGTGAGTCGTATTACATGGTCATAGCTGTTTCCTGGCAGCTCTGGCCCGTGTCTC
AAAATCTCTGATGTTACATTGCACAAGATAAAAATATATCATCATGCCTCCTCTAGACCAGCCAGGACAG
AAATGCCTCGACTTCGCTGCTACCCAAGGTTGCCGGGTGACGCACACCGTGGAAACGGATGAAGGCACGA
ACCCAGTGGACATAAGCCTGTTCGGTTCGTAAGCTGTAATGCAAGTAGCGTATGCGCTCACGCAACTGGT
CCAGAACCTTGACCGAACGCAGCGGTGGTAACGGCGCAGTGGCGGTTTTCATGGCTTGTTATGACTGTTT
TTTTGGGGTACAGTCTATGCCTCGGGCATCCAAGCAGCAAGCGCGTTACGCCGTGGGTCGATGTTTGATG
TTATGGAGCAGCAACGATGTTACGCAGCAGGGCAGTCGCCCTAAAACAAAGTTAAACATTATGAGGGAAG
CGGTGATCGCCGAAGTATCGACTCAACTATCAGAGGTAGTTGGCGTCATCGAGCGCCATCTCGAACCGAC
GTTGCTGGCCGTACATTTGTACGGCTCCGCAGTGGATGGCGGCCTGAAGCCACACAGTGATATTGATTTG
CTGGTTACGGTGACCGTAAGGCTTGATGAAACAACGCGGCGAGCTTTGATCAACGACCTTTTGGAAACTT
CGGCTTCCCCTGGAGAGAGCGAGATTCTCCGCGCTGTAGAAGTCACCATTGTTGTGCACGACGACATCAT
TCCGTGGCGTTATCCAGCTAAGCGCGAACTGCAATTTGGAGAATGGCAGCGCAATGACATTCTTGCAGGT
ATCTTCGAGCCAGCCACGATCGACATTGATCTGGCTATCTTGCTGACAAAAGCAAGAGAACATAGCGTTG
CCTTGGTAGGTCCAGCGGCGGAGGAACTCTTTGATCCGGTTCCTGAACAGGATCTATTTGAGGCGCTAAA
TGAAACCTTAACGCTATGGAACTCGCCGCCCGACTGGGCTGGCGATGAGCGAAATGTAGTGCTTACGTTG
TCCCGCATTTGGTACAGCGCAGTAACCGGCAAAATCGCGCCGAAGGATGTCGCTGCCGACTGGGCAATGG
AGCGCCTGCCGGCCCAGTATCAGCCCGTCATACTTGAAGCTAGACAGGCTTATCTTGGACAAGAAGAAGA
TCGCTTGGCCTCGCGCGCAGATCAGTTGGAAGAATTTGTCCACTACGTGAAAGGCGAGATCACCAAGGTA
GTCGGCAAATAACCCTCGAGCCACCCATGACCAAAATCCCTTAACGTGAGTTACGCGTCGTTCCACTGAG
CGTCAGACCCCGTAGAAAAGATCAAAGGATCTTCTTGAGATCCTTTTTTTCTGCGCGTAATCTGCTGCTT
GCAAACAAAAAAACCACCGCTACCAGCGGTGGTTTGTTTGCCGGATCAAGAGCTACCAACTCTTTTTCCG
AAGGTAACTGGCTTCAGCAGAGCGCAGATACCAAATACTGTTCTTCTAGTGTAGCCGTAGTTAGGCCACC
ACTTCAAGAACTCTGTAGCACCGCCTACATACCTCGCTCTGCTAATCCTGTTACCAGTGGCTGCTGCCAG
TGGCGATAAGTCGTGTCTTACCGGGTTGGACTCAAGACGATAGTTACCGGATAAGGCGCAGCGGTCGGGC
TGAACGGGGGGTTCGTGCACACAGCCCAGCTTGGAGCGAACGACCTACACCGAACTGAGATACCTACAGC
GTGAGCTATGAGAAAGCGCCACGCTTCCCGAAGGGAGAAAGGCGGACAGGTATCCGGTAAGCGGCAGGGT
CGGAACAGGAGAGCGCACGAGGGAGCTTCCAGGGGGAAACGCCTGGTATCTTTATAGTCCTGTCGGGTTT
CGCCACCTCTGACTTGAGCGTCGATTTTTGTGATGCTCGTCAGGGGGGCGGAGCCTATGGAAAAACGCCA
GCAACGCGGCCTTTTTACGGTTCCTGGCCTTTTGCTGGCCTTTTGCTCACATGTTCTTTCCTGCGTTATC
CCCTGATTCTGTGGATAACCGTATTACCGCCTTTGAGTGAGCTGATACCGCTCGCCGCAGCCGAACGACC
GAGCGCAGCGAGTCAGTGAGCGAGGAAGCGGAAGAGCGCCCAATACGCAAACCGCCTCTCCCCGCGCGTT
GGCCGATTCATTAATGCAGCTGGCACGACAGGTTTCCCGACTGGAAAGCGGGCAGTGAGCGCAACGCAAT
TAATACGCGTACCGCTAGCCAGGAAGAGTTTGTAGAAACGCAAAAAGGCCATCCGTCAGGATGGCCTTCT
GCTTAGTTTGATGCCTGGCAGTTTATGGCGGGCGTCCTGCCCGCCACCCTCCGGGCCGTTGCTTCACAAC
GTTCAAATCCGCTCCCGGCGGATTTGTCCTACTCAGGAGAGCGTTCACCGACAAACAACAGATAAAACGA
AAGGCCCAGTCTTCCGACTGAGCCTTTCGTTTTATTTGATGCCT
Features (pLannotate 1.2.2; 12 found; start..end, strand, type, name):
     38..74      -  CDS            lacZα (fragment): LacZα fragment of β-galactosidase; lacZ fragment
     91..186     +  protein_bind   attL3: mutant version of attL; recombination site for the Gateway® LR reaction LR Clonase™
    192..1499    +  CDS            CNBD1: CNBD1_HUMAN - Experimental evidence at transcript level: Swiss-Prot protein existence level 2. From Homo sapiens (Human).
   1507..1602    -  protein_bind   attL3: mutant version of attL; recombination site for the Gateway® LR reaction LR Clonase™
   1621..1639    -  promoter       T7 promoter: promoter for bacteriophage T7 RNA polymerase
   1829..1852    +  promoter       Pc promoter (fragment): intI1 (promoter lies within the coding sequence); class 1 integron promoter
   2028..2084    +  CDS            GmR (fragment): gentamycin acetyltransferase; aacC1; confers resistance to gentamycin
   2091..2882    +  CDS            SmR: aminoglycoside adenylyltransferase (Murphy, 1985); aadA; confers resistance to spectinomycin and streptomycin
   2975..3563    +  rep_origin     ori: high-copy-number ColE1/pMB1/pBR322/pUC origin of replication
   3746..3838    +  CDS            lacI (fragment): lac repressor; lacI; The lac repressor binds to the lac operator to inhibit transcription in E. coli. This inhibition can be relieved by adding lactose or isopropyl-β-D-thiogalactopyranoside (IPTG).
   3893..3920    -  terminator     rrnB T2 terminator: transcription terminator T2 from the E. coli rrnB gene
   4052..4095    +  terminator     rrnB T1 terminator: Escherichia coli rrnB; transcription terminator T1 from the E. coli rrnB gene
