[The description below was written by a language model from this plasmid's Addgene catalogue record and pLannotate feature annotations shown in this document.]
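Description:
pDONR223_CNBD1_p.F343C is a Gateway entry clone built on the Invitrogen pDONR223 backbone and carrying the human CNBD1 open reading frame with the missense substitution F343C. It is maintained in E. coli as a high-copy plasmid through a ColE1/pUC-type origin. Selection is with spectinomycin, conferred by the aadA aminoglycoside adenylyltransferase gene (SmR). Upstream of this gene lie a fragment of a class 1 integron Pc promoter and a short remnant of a gentamicin resistance gene. The sequenced record is about 4.1 kb, and the CNBD1 coding sequence occupies roughly 1.3 kb of it.

The insert is flanked on both sides by attL recombination sites, which the automated annotation labels as attL3 variants. These sites allow the ORF to be moved by an LR Clonase reaction into any compatible Gateway destination vector. No promoter drives CNBD1 in this plasmid, so it serves as a transfer and archival clone rather than an expression construct. A T7 promoter sits just outside the downstream att site, facing back towards the insert. rrnB T1 and T2 terminators upstream of the cassette insulate it from read-through transcription, and the small lacZα and lacI fragments are backbone remnants. The clone is in "closed" format, meaning a stop codon immediately follows the ORF. After transfer it will therefore express native or N-terminally tagged protein, but it cannot be fused to C-terminal tags.

The plasmid belongs to the Target Accelerator Plasmid Collection, a set of wild-type and mutant alleles assembled to test systematically whether rare cancer-associated variants have oncogenic activity. It would typically be recombined into mammalian expression vectors to compare the variant with wild-type CNBD1.
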