Addgene plasmid #81422: pDONR223_CNBD1_p.F343C
Purpose: Gateway Donor vector containing CNBD1 , part of the Target Accelerator Plasmid Collection.
Depositing lab: Jesse Boehm & William Hahn & David Root. Depositing organization: Broad Institute. Publication: Systematic Functional Interrogation of Rare Cancer Variants Identifies Oncogenic Alleles. Kim E, Ilic N, Shrestha Y, Zou L, Kamburov A, Zhu C, Yang X, Lubonja R, Tran N, Nguyen C, Lawrence MS, Piccioni F, Bagul M, Doench JG, Chouinard CR, Wu X, Hogstrom L, Natoli T, Tamayo P, Horn H, Corsello SM, Lage K, Root DE, Subramanian A, Golub TR, Getz G, Boehm JS, Hahn WC. Cancer Discov. 2016 Jul;6(7):714-26. doi: 10.1158/2159-8290.CD-16-0160. Epub 2016 May 4. PubMed 27147599.
Backbone
  Vector backbone: pDONR223
  Backbone manufacturer: Invitrogen
  Backbone size w/o insert (bp): 2790
  Vector type: Gateway Entry vector
Growth in bacteria
  Bacterial resistance: Spectinomycin, 50 μg/mL
  Growth temperature: 37°C
  Growth strain: DH5alpha
  Copy number: High Copy
Gene/Insert
  Gene/Insert name: CNBD1
  Species: H. sapiens (human)
  Mutation: F343C
  GenBank ID: NM_173538.2
  Entrez Gene: CNBD1
  Promoter: None
  Cloning method: Gateway Cloning
  Sequencing primers: 5′ M13pUC-fwd; 3′ M13-Rev
Terms and licenses: Academic/Nonprofit Terms; Industry Terms: Not Available to Industry
Depositor comments: Closed state: stop codon immediately follows insert
How to cite: pDONR223_CNBD1_p.F343C was a gift from Jesse Boehm & William Hahn & David Root (Addgene plasmid # 81422 ; http://n2t.net/addgene:81422 ; RRID:Addgene_81422)
