>Addgene plasmid #81422 | pDONR223_CNBD1_p.F343C | depositor partial sequence | sequence record 154741 | Insert sequence
ATGCCGATGTCTTCTCTTCCAGCAGCTATTTTGTCTCACATGACAGCTATTAACAATGTGCCTCCTCCTC
CACTTCACAGTATACCAAACTTGAAAAAGTCTAAGCACATTAATTATGGCCAGTTGAATGCATTATGCCA
CATTAGAGGACAACACAGCCGGAGTATGAGCAATATCTTATCAGCTCACGATACATTTATGAAGCAATAT
CCTAAAGTATTCCTGCACCAAAAACCCAGACTTCCTAAACTTTTCAAACAGGAGGAACAAAGGGAACTCA
ATGAAGGCAAAGAGGAAAGTCAACATCAACAACCTGATGATTCTAACAATATAGCTGTCCATGTTCAGAG
AGCACATGGTGGCCATATTTTATATAGACCAAAAAGAGCCACAGAGAAATTTGAAGAATTCCTAGCTATC
TTAAAGAAATTGCCCATTCACAGGACGCCATATGAACACAAAACTGTGTGGAAGTTCCTGAAAACAATTC
CAGATTTAACCTTTCAGCTAAATGATAAGCATCTGAAAACACTTAGTAAGACTGTCTTTTCCGAAACCTG
GTTGAAAGGCAGCACAGTGGTTGCAAATGATGGATTTTATGTAATACTGAAAGGCCTAGCTCGACCTCAA
ACAAACGTGTATAAAAATCTGATTGAAGGAAGTGATTCACCAGACTCGTTCATATCTCAGAGTTTCCACA
GCTTCATTTGGAGTGAAGAATTCAAAAACTCTACACTTGCTGAGATGTACCTACCTTCATATGACTCAAT
GCTTAGCAAATGGAGTACCTTTGGGACTCTGGAAGTTATGCCTCAGAATGAATCGGAAACACAGATGTTC
TCGGTGGTGACAGAAGACGATTGTGAAATTCTTAAAATCCCAGCAAAGGGATATGCAAAGATAAAGGAGG
AAAAAATAAAACTTGAAAATATGCAAAAGTTGAAATTAATCCGTATGTGTCCTTATTATGAGGAATGGCC
TACTTTATCCATATATGAGCTAATTGCACTCCTTAAATGGAAAAAATGTCCTCCAGGTCATGTGATAGTG
GAAAGTGGAAATATAATTTCTTTTGTGGGTTATATTAACTCTGGATGCTGTAACATTTATAGAAGTATTA
TAGGATTTGTGAAACTACGATCAAATAAAGTGAAAAGATCTCAAAAACTTGTTTATATGGGGAAACTTAA
GGAGAAGGAGTCCTTTGGTGAGATTAGCGTCCTTCTTCAAGTTCCTTTCACGTGCACAATCATTACCAAA
AAAGAAGTTGAGATGGCAATCATTGAAGATAAGGACCTATTTGTGGCC
